Addgene plasmid #72109: Ntn5.z-Fc-His
Purpose: Expresses the entire Netrin 5, isoform z protein, C-terminally fused to the Fc region of human IgG1 + 6X histidine tag.
Depositing lab: Woj Wojtowicz. Depositing organization: University of California, Berkeley. Publication: An extracellular biochemical screen reveals that FLRTs and Unc5s mediate neuronal subtype recognition in the retina. Visser JJ, Cheng Y, Perry SC, Chastain AB, Parsa B, Masri SS, Ray TA, Kay JN, Wojtowicz WM. Elife. 2015 Dec 3;4. pii: e08149. doi: 10.7554/eLife.08149. PubMed 26633812.
Backbone
  Vector backbone: pCMVi-SV40ori
  Vector type: Mammalian Expression
Growth in bacteria
  Bacterial resistance: Ampicillin, 100 μg/mL
  Growth temperature: 37°C
  Growth strain: DH5alpha
  Copy number: High Copy
Gene/Insert
  Gene/Insert name: Ntn5 (alt names: Netrin 5, isoform z; Gm484; NCBI gene ID 243967)
  Species: M. musculus (mouse)
  Insert size (bp): 1545
  Entrez Gene: Ntn5 (a.k.a. Gm484)
  Promoter: CMV
  Tag / fusion protein: Fc-His (C terminal on backbone)
  Cloning method: Restriction Enzyme; 5′ cloning site NotI (not destroyed); 3′ cloning site AscI (not destroyed)
  Sequencing primers: 5′ GTCAGAGGTAACTCCCGTTGC; 3′ ATCATGAGGGTGTCCTTG
Terms and licenses: Academic/Nonprofit Terms; Industry Terms: Not Available to Industry
Depositor comments: Ntn5.z contains a 189 nucleotide insert between exons 2-3.
How to cite: Ntn5.z-Fc-His was a gift from Woj Wojtowicz (Addgene plasmid # 72109 ; http://n2t.net/addgene:72109 ; RRID:Addgene_72109)
