[The description below was written by a language model from this plasmid's Addgene catalogue record and pLannotate feature annotations shown in this document.]
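Description:
Ntn5.z-Fc-His is a mammalian expression plasmid built on the pCMVi-SV40ori backbone for producing a tagged form of mouse Netrin 5. It is propagated in E. coli as a high-copy plasmid through a ColE1/pUC-type origin and selected with ampicillin via the β-lactamase gene. The annotated 7,271 nt sequence also carries an f1 phage origin and short remnants of rop, bom and lacZα that are leftovers of earlier cloning vectors. An SV40 enhancer/early promoter region is present as well. It contains the SV40 origin referred to in the backbone name, which can support episomal replication in cells that express large T antigen.

The expression cassette consists of the human CMV immediate-early enhancer and promoter followed by CMV intron A, an arrangement commonly used to boost transcript levels. Downstream lies the 1,545 bp Ntn5 isoform z coding sequence, cloned between retained NotI and AscI sites. The automated annotation matched this ORF to the rat Netrin 5 entry, but the catalogue record gives the species as mouse. According to the depositor, the z isoform contains a 189-nucleotide insertion between exons 2 and 3. The entire protein is fused at its C terminus to the Fc region of human IgG1 and a 6x histidine tag supplied by the backbone, and the transcript ends at an SV40 polyadenylation signal. The His tag itself is not separately annotated in the feature table.

The Fc-His fusion allows capture, detection or purification through Fc-binding reagents or metal affinity, and Fc also dimerises the protein. The construct comes from an extracellular biochemical interaction screen that examined recognition proteins in the retina.
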