Features (pLannotate 1.2.2; 14 found; start..end, strand, type, name):
     25..408     +  enhancer       CMV enhancer: human cytomegalovirus immediate early enhancer
    410..609     +  promoter       CMV promoter: human cytomegalovirus (CMV) immediate early promoter
    748..1573    +  intron         CMV intron A: human cytomegalovirus intron A (Chapman et al., 1991)
   1610..3154    +  CDS            Ntn5: NET5_RAT - Experimental evidence at protein level: Swiss-Prot protein existence level 1. Plays a role in neurogenesis. Prevents motor neuron cell body migration out of the neural tube. From Rattus norvegicus (Rat).
   3164..3844    +  CDS            IGHG1 (fragment): IGHG1_HUMAN - Experimental evidence at protein level: Swiss-Prot protein existence level 1. Constant region of immunoglobulin heavy chains. Immunoglobulins, also known as antibodies, are membrane-bound or secreted glycoproteins produced by B lymphocytes. In the recognition phase of humoral immunity, the membrane-bound immunoglobulins serve as receptors which, upon binding of a specific antigen, trigger the clonal expansion and differentiation of B lymphocytes into immunoglobulins- secreting plasma cells. Secreted immunoglobulins mediate the effector phase of humoral immunity, which results in
   3894..4015    +  polyA_signal   SV40 poly(A) signal: SV40 polyadenylation signal
   4224..4812    -  rep_origin     ori: high-copy-number ColE1/pMB1/pBR322/pUC origin of replication
   4983..5843    -  CDS            AmpR: β-lactamase; bla; confers resistance to ampicillin, carbenicillin, and related antibiotics
   5844..5948    -  promoter       AmpR promoter: bla
   6043..6078    +  CDS            rop (fragment): Rop protein, which maintains plasmids at low copy number; rop
   6101..6431    +  promoter       SV40 promoter: SV40 enhancer and early promoter
   6554..6653    +  misc_feature   bom (fragment): basis of mobility region from pBR322
   6681..7109    -  rep_origin     f1 ori (sequence partly withheld): f1 bacteriophage origin of replication; arrow indicates direction of (+) strand synthesis
   7113..7270    -  CDS            lacZα (fragment): LacZα fragment of β-galactosidase; lacZ fragment
>Addgene plasmid #72109 | Ntn5.z-Fc-His | depositor full sequence | sequence record 139918 | Full sequence
GTCGAGGTCTCGACGGTATCGATTGACATTGATTATTGACTAGCTAGTTATTAATAGTAATCAATTACGG
GGTCATTAGTTCATAGCCCATATATGGAGTTCCGCGTTACATAACTTACGGTAAATGGCCCGCCTGGCTG
ACCGCCCAACGACCCCCGCCCATTGACGTCAATAATGACGTATGTTCCCATAGTAACGCCAATAGGGACT
TTCCATTGACGTCAATGGGTGGAGTATTTACGGTAAACTGCCCACTTGGCAGTACATCAAGTGTATCATA
TGCCAAGTCCGCCCCCTATTGACGTCAATGACGGTAAATGGCCCGCCTGGCATTATGCCCAGTACATGAC
CTTACGGGACTTTCCTACTTGGCAGTACATCTACGTATTAGTCATCGCTATTACCATGGTGATGCGGTTT
TGGCAGTACACCAATGGGCGTGGATAGCGGTTTGACTCACGGGGATTTCCAAGTCTCCACCCCATTGACG
TCAATGGGAGTTTGTTTTGGCACCAAAATCAACGGGACTTTCCAAAATGTCGTAATAACCCCGCCCCGTT
GACGCAAATGGGCGGTAGGCGTGTACGGTGGGAGGTCTATATAAGCAGAGCTCGTTTAGTGAACCGTCAG
ATCGCCTGGAGACGCCATCCACGCTGTTTTGACCTCCATAGAAGACACCGGGACCGATCCAGCCTCCGCG
GCCGGGAACGGTGCATTGGAACGCGGATTCCCCGTGCCAAGAGTGACGTAAGTACCGCCTATAGACTCTA
TAGGCACACCCCTTTGGCTCTTATGCATGCTATACTGTTTTTGGCTTGGGGCCTATACACCCCCGCTTCC
ATATGCTATAGGTGATGGTATAGCTTAGCCTATAGGTGTGGGTTATTGACCATTATTGACCACTCCCCTA
TTGGTGACGATACTTTCCATTACTAATCCATAACATGGCTCTTTGCCACAACTATCTCTATTGGCTATAT
GCCAATACTCTGTCCTTCAGAGACTGACACGGACTCTGTATTTTTACAGGATGGGGTCCCATTTATTATT
TACAAATTCACATATACAACAACGCCGTCCCCCGTGCCCGCAGTTTTTATTAAACATAGCGTGGGATCTC
CACGCGAATCTCGGGTACGTGTTCCGGACATGGGCTCTTCTCCGGTAGCGGCGGAGCTTCCACATCCGAG
CCCTGGTCCCATGCCTCCAGCGGCTCATGGTCGCTCGGCAGCTCCTTGCTCCTAACAGTGGAGGCCAGAC
TTAGGCACAGCACAATGCCCACCACCACCAGTGTGCCGCACAAGGCCGTGGCGGTAGGGTATGTGTCTGA
AAATGAGCTCGGAGATTGGGCTCGCACCGCTGACGCAGATGGAAGACTTAAGGCAGCGGCAGAAGAAGAT
GCAGGCAGCTGAGTTGTTGTATTCTGATAAGAGTCAGAGGTAACTCCCGTTGCGGTGCTGTTAACGGTGG
AGGGCAGTGTAGTCTGAGCAGTACTCGTTGCTGCCGCGCGCGCCACCAGACATAATAGCTGACAGACTAA
CAGACTGTTCCTTTCCATGGGTCTTTTCTGCAGAAGCTTGAATTCTCGAGGATCCGCGGCCGCGCCACCA
TGACCGACTACAGGACACTCTTTTCTTCTCCAGGTGCCGGCTCTACTGTGACCACGCCCATTACCCTCAG
CCTCTTGCTCCTCCTTAGCCAGGCCACCTCAGACCCATGCTATGATCCAGGAGGGCGCCCTCGCTTTTGC
CTCCCACCAGTGACCCAGTTGGTTGGCAAGGCAGCAGCCCCCTGCTCTCAGACCTGTGCTCTTCCTGCAG
CCAGCCCTGGCCCTGCCTGCAACAGTAGTCTGACCCTGGACCTGGACGGCTCCTTCCTCTTGACATCTGT
GACCCTGCGTTTCTGCACAGCGGGACCTCCAGCCCTGGTTCTTTCTGCTGCCTGGGCCACTGGGGGGCCC
TGGAGGCCACTATGGCGTAGGCCTGCCTGGCCTGGGGCTCTGGGGGGCCCCAAGAAGGTAACCTTTCACT
CCCCCCCAGGCCCCAAGACCAGGATAGTGGCCAGCTACCTCCGTGTGGAGTTCGGGGGAAAAGCAGGGCT
GGTGACCACTGGAGTAAGAGGCCGCTGCCAGTGCCACGGCCACGCTGCCCGCTGTGCCACTCGGGCCCAG
CCCCCACGCTGCCGCTGCCGCCACCACACCACTGGCCCAGGGTGTGAGAGCTGTCGCCCATCCCATCGAG
ACTGGCCCTGGCGACCTGCCACACCCCAGCACCCTCACCCGTGCTTGCCCTGTTCCTGCAATCAGCATGC
CCGCCGCTGCCGATTCAACTCCGAGCTATTCAGGTTGTCAGGTGGCCGTAGTGGGGGTGTGTGTGAGCGG
TGCCGCCACCACACAGCTGGGCGGCACTGTCACCACTGCCAGCCAGGGTTCTGGAGGGACCCGAGCCAGC
CCATCACTAGTCACAAGGCATGCAGGGCCTGCCAGTGCCACCCAATTGGAGCAACGGGAGGGATGTGCAA
CCAGACCAGTGGCCAGTGCTCCTGCAAGTTAGGGGTCACAGGCCTGACATGCAATCGCTGTGGTCCTGGC
TACCAGCAGAGCCGCTCACCCAGGATGCCCTGCCAACGAATTCCAGAGGCAACAACTACCCCTGCTACTA
CCCCTGTTGCATCTCGATCAGACCCACAGTGTCAAGGCTATTGCAATGTCTCCGTCAGCAGTGTGCACAT
GAGCCTTCAGAGATACTGTCAGCAGGATTATGTTCTGCACGCCCAGGTTTCAGCGTCGTCGTCGCAGCCG
TCTGAGGCGGTGGGCCCCGAGTGGTGGCGGCTGGCCGTGCACGTGCTGGCTGTGTTCAAACAGCGTGCGT
GGCCCGTGCGCCGCGGTGGCCAGGAGGCCTGGGTGCCACGTGCTGACCTAATCTGCGGCTGCCTGCGCCT
GCGCCCTGGCGCTGACTACCTCCTGCTGGGCCGTGCTGCGCAGACCCACGACGACGACAACTATGACCCT
GCGCGCCTCATCCTGAACCGCCACGGCCTCGCGCTGCCCTGGAGACCACGATGGGCCCGGCCGCTGCGGC
GACTGCAGCAGAAGGAGCGCGGAGGTGCCTGCCGAGGCCTGCTGCCACCCACACGGAGCCCTGGGCCCAG
GAACGGCGCGCCTGACAAAACTCACACATGCCCACCGTGCCCAGCACCTGAACTCCTGGGGGGACCGTCA
GTCTTCCTCTTCCCCCCAAAACCCAAGGACACCCTCATGATCTCCCGGACCCCTGAGGTCACATGCGTGG
TGGTGGACGTGAGCCACGAAGACCCTGAGGTCAAGTTCAACTGGTACGTGGACGGCGTGGAGGTGCATAA
TGCCAAGACAAAGCCGCGGGAGGAGCAGTACAACAGCACGTACCGTGTGGTCAGCGTCCTCACCGTCCTG
CACCAGGACTGGCTGAATGGCAAGGAGTACAAGTGCAAGGTCTCCAACAAAGCCCTCCCAGCCCCCATCG
AGAAAACCATCTCCAAAGCCAAAGGGCAGCCCCGAGAACCACAGGTGTATACCCTGCCCCCATCCCGGGA
TGAGCTGACCAAGAACCAGGTCAGCCTGACCTGCCTGGTCAAAGGCTTCTATCCCAGCGACATCGCCGTG
GAGTGGGAGAGCAATGGGCAGCCGGAGAACAACTACAAGACCACGCCTCCCGTGCTGGACTCCGACGGCT
CCTTCTTCCTCTACAGCAAGCTCACCGTGGACAAGAGCAGGTGGCAGCAGGGGAACGTCTTCTCATGCTC
CGTGATGCATGAGGCTCTGCACAACCACTACACGCAGAAGAGCCTCTCCCTGTCTCCGGGTAAAGGCGGC
CATCATCACCATCACCATTAATCTAGAGATCTTATTAAAGCAGAACTTGTTTATTGCAGCTTATAATGGT
TACAAATAAAGCAATAGCATCACAAATTTCACAAATAAAGCATTTTTTTCACTGCATTCTAGTTGTGGTT
TGTCCAAACTCATCAATGTATCTTATCATGTCTGGTCGACTCTAGCTAGACTCTTCCGCTTCCTCGCTCA
CTGACTCGCTGCGCTCGGTCGTTCGGCTGCGGCGAGCGGTATCAGCTCACTCAAAGGCGGTAATACGGTT
ATCCACAGAATCAGGGGATAACGCAGGAAAGAACATGTGAGCAAAAGGCCAGCAAAAGGCCAGGAACCGT
AAAAAGGCCGCGTTGCTGGCGTTTTTCCATAGGCTCCGCCCCCCTGACGAGCATCACAAAAATCGACGCT
CAAGTCAGAGGTGGCGAAACCCGACAGGACTATAAAGATACCAGGCGTTTCCCCCTGGAAGCTCCCTCGT
GCGCTCTCCTGTTCCGACCCTGCCGCTTACCGGATACCTGTCCGCCTTTCTCCCTTCGGGAAGCGTGGCG
CTTTCTCATAGCTCACGCTGTAGGTATCTCAGTTCGGTGTAGGTCGTTCGCTCCAAGCTGGGCTGTGTGC
ACGAACCCCCCGTTCAGCCCGACCGCTGCGCCTTATCCGGTAACTATCGTCTTGAGTCCAACCCGGTAAG
ACACGACTTATCGCCACTGGCAGCAGCCACTGGTAACAGGATTAGCAGAGCGAGGTATGTAGGCGGTGCT
ACAGAGTTCTTGAAGTGGTGGCCTAACTACGGCTACACTAGAAGAACAGTATTTGGTATCTGCGCTCTGC
TGAAGCCAGTTACCTTCGGAAAAAGAGTTGGTAGCTCTTGATCCGGCAAACAAACCACCGCTGGTAGCGG
TGGTTTTTTTGTTTGCAAGCAGCAGATTACGCGCAGAAAAAAAGGATCTCAAGAAGATCCTTTGATCTTT
TCTACGGGGTCTGACGCTCAGTGGAACGAAAACTCACGTTAAGGGATTTTGGTCATGAGATTATCAAAAA
GGATCTTCACCTAGATCCTTTTAAATTAAAAATGAAGTTTTAAATCAATCTAAAGTATATATGAGTAAAC
TTGGTCTGACAGTTACCAATGCTTAATCAGTGAGGCACCTATCTCAGCGATCTGTCTATTTCGTTCATCC
ATAGTTGCCTGACTCCCCGTCGTGTAGATAACTACGATACGGGAGGGCTTACCATCTGGCCCCAGTGCTG
CAATGATACCGCGAGACCCACGCTCACCGGCTCCAGATTTATCAGCAATAAACCAGCCAGCCGGAAGGGC
CGAGCGCAGAAGTGGTCCTGCAACTTTATCCGCCTCCATCCAGTCTATTAATTGTTGCCGGGAAGCTAGA
GTAAGTAGTTCGCCAGTTAATAGTTTGCGCAACGTTGTTGCCATTGCTACAGGCATCGTGGTGTCACGCT
CGTCGTTTGGTATGGCTTCATTCAGCTCCGGTTCCCAACGATCAAGGCGAGTTACATGATCCCCCATGTT
GTGCAAAAAAGCGGTTAGCTCCTTCGGTCCTCCGATCGTTGTCAGAAGTAAGTTGGCCGCAGTGTTATCA
CTCATGGTTATGGCAGCACTGCATAATTCTCTTACTGTCATGCCATCCGTAAGATGCTTTTCTGTGACTG
GTGAGTACTCAACCAAGTCATTCTGAGAATAGTGTATGCGGCGACCGAGTTGCTCTTGCCCGGCGTCAAT
ACGGGATAATACCGCGCCACATAGCAGAACTTTAAAAGTGCTCATCATTGGAAAACGTTCTTCGGGGCGA
AAACTCTCAAGGATCTTACCGCTGTTGAGATCCAGTTCGATGTAACCCACTCGTGCACCCAACTGATCTT
CAGCATCTTTTACTTTCACCAGCGTTTCTGGGTGAGCAAAAACAGGAAGGCAAAATGCCGCAAAAAAGGG
AATAAGGGCGACACGGAAATGTTGAATACTCATACTCTTCCTTTTTCAATATTATTGAAGCATTTATCAG
GGTTATTGTCTCATGAGCGGATACATATTTGAATGTATTTAGAAAAATAAACAAATAGGGGTTCCGCGCA
CATTTCCCCGAAAAGTGCCACCTGACGTCTAAGAAACCATTATTATCATGACATTAACCTATAAAAATAG
GCGTATCACGAGGCCCTTTCGTCTCGCGCGTTTCGGTGATGACGGTGAAAACCTCTGACACATGCAGCTC
CCGGAGGAATGTGTGTCAGTTAGGGTGTGGAAAGTCCCCAGGCTCCCCAGGCAGGCAGAAGTATGCAAAG
CATGCATCTCAATTAGTCAGCAACCAGGTGTGGAAAGTCCCCAGGCTCCCCAGCAGGCAGAAGTATGCAA
AGCATGCATCTCAATTAGTCAGCAACCATAGTCCCGCCCCTAACTCCGCCCATCCCGCCCCTAACTCCGC
CCAGTTCCGCCCATTCTCCGCCCCATGGCTGACTAATTTTTTTTATTTATGCAGAGGCCGAGGCCGCCTC
TGCCTCTGAGCTATTCCAGAAGTAGTGAGGAGGCTTTTTTGGAGGCCTAGGCTTTTGCAAAAAGCTCCCG
GGAGCTTGTATATCCATTTTCGTCCCGGAGACGGTCACAGCTTGTCTGTAAGCGGATGCCGGGAGCAGAC
AAGCCCGTCAGGGCGCGTCAGCGGGTGTTGGCGGGTGTCGGGGCTGGCTTAACTATGCGGCATCAGAGCA
GATTGTACTGAGAGTGCACCATATGCGGTGTGAAATACCGCACAGATGCGTAAGGAGAAAATACCGCATC
AGGAAATTGTAAGCGTTAATATTTTGTTAAAATTCGCGTTAAATTTTTGTTAAATCAGCTCATTTTTTAA
CCAATAGGCCGAAATCGGCAAAATCCCTTATAAATCAAAAGAATAGACCGAGATAGGGT
[37 nt withheld, positions 6780-6816]
AAAGAACGTGGACTCCAACGTCAAAGG
[49 nt withheld, positions 6844-6892]
T
[91 nt withheld, positions 6894-6984]
G
[124 nt withheld, positions 6986-7109]
CCATTCGCCATTCAGGCTGCGCAACTGTTGGGAAGGGCGATCGGTGCGGGCCTCTTCGCTATTACGCCAG
CTGGCGAAAGGGGGATGTGCTGCAAGGCGATTAAGTTGGGTAACGCCAGGGTTTTCCCAGTCACGACGTT
GTAAAACGACGGCCAGTGAATT
