>Addgene plasmid #72109 | Ntn5.z-Fc-His | addgene partial sequence | sequence record 139916 | pMRB101-F 5'-aagatgcaggcagctgagtt-3'
ACGGTGGAGGGCAGTGTAGTCTGAGCAGTACTCGTTGCTGCCGCGCGCGCCACCAGACATAATAGCTGAC
AGACTAACAGACTGTTCCTTTCCATGGGTCTTTTCTGCAGAAGCTTGAATTCTCGAGGATCCGCGGCCGC
GCCACCATGACCGACTACAGGACACTCTTTTCTTCTCCAGGTGCCGGCTCTACTGTGACCACGCCCATTA
CCCTCAGCCTCTTGCTCCTCCTTAGCCAGGCCACCTCAGACCCATGCTATGATCCAGGAGGGCGCCCTCG
CTTTTGCCTCCCACCAGTGACCCAGTTGGTTGGCAAGGCAGCAGCCCCCTGCTCTCAGACCTGTGCTCTT
CCTGCAGCCAGCCCTGGCCCTGCCTGCAACAGTAGTCTGACCCTGGACCTGGACGGCTCCTTCCTCTTGA
CATCTGTGACCCTGCGTTTCTGCACAGCGGGACCTCCAGCCCTGGTTCTTTCTGCTGCCTGGGCCACTGG
GGGGCCCTGGAGGCCACTATGGCGTAGGCCTGCCTGGCCTGGGGCTCTGGGGGGCCCCAAGAAGGTAACC
TTTCACTCCCCCCCAGGCCCCAAGACCAGGATAGTGGCCAGCTACCTCCGTGTGGAGTTCGGGGGAAAAG
CAGGGCTGGTGACCACTGGAGTAAGAGGCCGCTGCCAGTGCCACGGCCACGCTGCCCGCTGTGCCACTCG
GGCCCAGCCCCCACGCTGCCGCTGCCGCCACCACACCACTGGCCCAGGGTGTGAGAGCTGTCGCCCATCC
CATCGAGACTGGCCCTGGCGACCTGCCACACCCCAGCACCCTCACCCGTGCTTGCCCTGTTCCTGCAATC
AGCATGCCCGCCGCTGCCGATTCAACTCCGAGCTATTCAGGTTGTCAGGTGGCCGTA
