>Addgene plasmid #72109 | Ntn5.z-Fc-His | addgene partial sequence | sequence record 139917 | SV40pA-R 5'-GAAATTTGTGATGCTATTGC-3'
ATAAGATCTCTAGATTAATGGTGATGGTGATGATGGCCGCCTTTACCCGGAGACAGGGAGAGGCTCTTCT
GCGTGTAGTGGTTGTGCAGAGCCTCATGCATCACGGAGCATGAGAAGACGTTCCCCTGCTGCCACCTGCT
CTTGTCCACGGTGAGCTTGCTGTAGAGGAAGAAGGAGCCGTCGGAGTCCAGCACGGGAGGCGTGGTCTTG
TAGTTGTTCTCCGGCTGCCCATTGCTCTCCCACTCCACGGCGATGTCGCTGGGATAGAAGCCTTTGACCA
GGCAGGTCAGGCTGACCTGGTTCTTGGTCAGCTCATCCCGGGATGGGGGCAGGGTATACACCTGTGGTTC
TCGGGGCTGCCCTTTGGCTTTGGAGATGGTTTTCTCGATGGGGGCTGGGAGGGCTTTGTTGGAGACCTTG
CACTTGTACTCCTTGCCATTCAGCCAGTCCTGGTGCAGGACGGTGAGGACGCTGACCACACGGTACGTGC
TGTTGTACTGCTCCTCCCGCGGCTTTGTCTTGGCATTATGCACCTCCACGCCGTCCACGTACCAGTTGAA
CTTGACCTCAGGGTCTTCGTGGCTCACGTCCACCACCACGCATGTGACCTCAGGGGTCCGGGAGATCATG
AGGGTGTCCTTGGGTTTTGGGGGGAAGAGGAAGACTGACGGTCCCCCCAGGAGTTCAGGTGCTGGGCACG
GTGGGCATGTGTGAGTTTTGTCAGGCGCGCCGTTCCTGGGCCCAGGGCTCCGTGTGGGTGGCAGCAGGCC
TCGGCAGGCACCTCCGCGCTCCTTCTGCTGCAGTCGCCGCA
